Addgene plasmid #146044: pAc5.1B-EGFP-DmTral-F44A_C
Purpose: Insect Expression of DmTral-F44A
Depositing lab: Elisa Izaurralde. Depositing organization: Max Planck Institute for Developmental Biology. Publication: Similar modes of interaction enable Trailer Hitch and EDC3 to associate with DCP1 and Me31B in distinct protein complexes. Tritschler F, Eulalio A, Helms S, Schmidt S, Coles M, Weichenrieder O, Izaurralde E, Truffault V. Mol Cell Biol. 2008 Nov . 28(21):6695-708. 10.1128/MCB.00759-08 PubMed 18765641.
Backbone
  Vector backbone: Unknown
  Vector type: Insect Expression
Growth in bacteria
  Bacterial resistance: Ampicillin, 100 μg/mL
  Growth temperature: 37°C
  Growth strain: DH5alpha
  Copy number: Low Copy
Gene/Insert
  Gene/Insert name: DmTral-F44A (alt names: Trailer Hitch; Dm LSm27)
  Species: D. melanogaster (fly)
  Mutation: two silent mutations A198C, A387G and a mutation G837T:Q279H compared to the sequence given by: NCBI:NM_140328.4 or UniProt Q9VTZ0.
  Entrez Gene: tral (a.k.a. Dmel_CG10686, BEST:GH08269, CG10686, DmLSm15, Dmel\CG10686, LSm15, Lsm15, Scd6p, TRAL, Tral, anon-EST:Posey139, anon-WO0172774.89, anon-WO02059370.24, p67, p70)
  Cloning method: Unknown
Terms and licenses: Academic/Nonprofit Terms; Industry Terms: Not Available to Industry
Depositor comments: Plasmids from this collection were made available to the research community and donated after the lab closed. Please note that the sequence provided by the depositing laboratory may be theoretical/predicted or based on Sanger sequencing results. There may be discrepancies between sequencing results obtained by Addgene and the depositor sequence. If an Addgene verified sequence is not available, please contact before placing your order to request that our lab fully sequence the plasmid.
How to cite: pAc5.1B-EGFP-DmTral-F44A_C was a gift from Elisa Izaurralde (Addgene plasmid # 146044 ; http://n2t.net/addgene:146044 ; RRID:Addgene_146044)
