[The description below was written by a language model from this plasmid's Addgene catalogue record and pLannotate feature annotations shown in this document.]
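Description:
pAc5.1B-EGFP-DmTral-F44A_C is an insect-cell expression plasmid of about 8 kb that produces a GFP-tagged point mutant of the Drosophila melanogaster protein Trailer Hitch (Tral, also called LSm15). The catalogue lists the backbone as unknown, although the name and the annotated parts point to a pAc5.1-type vector. The Drosophila actin 5C promoter gives strong constitutive transcription in fly cell lines, and an SV40 polyadenylation signal lies downstream of the insert. In bacteria the plasmid is maintained through a ColE1/pUC-family origin and selected with ampicillin via the bla gene and its own promoter. The feature annotation describes the origin as high-copy, whereas the repository entry records the plasmid as low copy. Short fragments annotated as tetracycline resistance and SV40 large T antigen appear to be non-functional vector remnants.

The EGFP coding sequence sits directly after the promoter and is followed by the Tral open reading frame, which should yield an N-terminal EGFP fusion. The annotation software labelled two stretches of the insert as fragments of mouse Lsm14a. These most likely reflect homology between Tral and its mammalian orthologue rather than any mouse sequence, since the record gives the insert species as fly. The insert carries the F44A substitution, and the depositor also notes two silent changes and a Q279H difference relative to the reference sequence. A V5 epitope sequence lies downstream of the insert, but the record does not show whether it is in frame or separated from the fusion by a stop codon.

The associated publication examined how Trailer Hitch and EDC3 associate with DCP1 and Me31B in distinct protein complexes. This suggests the construct was used to test the effect of the mutation on such interactions or on localisation in Drosophila cells. The record does not state the specific effect of F44A.
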