Features (pLannotate 1.2.2; 11 found; start..end, strand, type, name):
     56..2568    +  promoter       Ac5 promoter: Drosophila melanogaster actin 5C promoter
   2588..3304    +  CDS            EGFP: EGFP is a basic (constitutively fluorescent) green fluorescent protein published in 1996, derived from Aequorea victoria. It is reported to be a rapidly-maturing weak dimer with moderate acid sensitivity.
   3320..3607    +  CDS            Lsm14a (fragment): LS14A_MOUSE - Also known as Fam61a, Rap55a. Experimental evidence at protein level: Swiss-Prot protein existence level 1. Essential for formation of P-bodies, cytoplasmic structures that provide storage sites for translationally inactive mRNAs and protect them from degradation. Acts as a repressor of mRNA translation. May play a role in mitotic spindle assembly. From Mus musculus (Mouse).
   4520..4939    +  CDS            Lsm14a (fragment): LS14A_MOUSE - Also known as Fam61a, Rap55a. Experimental evidence at protein level: Swiss-Prot protein existence level 1. Essential for formation of P-bodies, cytoplasmic structures that provide storage sites for translationally inactive mRNAs and protect them from degradation. Acts as a repressor of mRNA translation. May play a role in mitotic spindle assembly. From Mus musculus (Mouse).
   5314..5355    +  CDS            V5 tag: epitope tag from simian virus 5
   5455..5589    -  polyA_signal   SV40 poly(A) signal: SV40 polyadenylation signal
   5612..5696    -  CDS            large T antigen (fragment): large T antigen from SV40 (simian virus 40)
   5697..6167    +  CDS            TcR (fragment): tetracycline efflux protein; tet; confers resistance to tetracycline
   6211..6799    -  rep_origin     ori: high-copy-number ColE1/pMB1/pBR322/pUC origin of replication
   6970..7830    -  CDS            AmpR: β-lactamase; bla; confers resistance to ampicillin, carbenicillin, and related antibiotics
   7831..7935    -  promoter       AmpR promoter: bla
>Addgene plasmid #146044 | pAc5.1B-EGFP-DmTral-F44A_C | depositor full sequence | sequence record 288489 | Full Sequence
CTTCAAGGAATTAATTCTATATTCTAAAAACACAAATGATACTTCTAAAAAAAATCATGAATGGCATCAA
CTCTGAATCAAATCTTTGCAGATGCACCTACTTCTCATTTCCACTGTCACATCATTTTTCCAGATCTCGC
TGCCTGTTATGTGGCCCACAAACCAAGACACGTTTTATGGCCATTAAAGCTGGCTGATCGTCGCCAAACA
CCAAATACATATCAATATGTACATTCGAGAAAGAAGCGATCAAAGAAGCGTCTTCGGGCGAGTAGGAGAA
TGCGGAGGAGAAGGAGAACGAGCTGATCTAGTATCTCTCCACAATCCAATGCCAACTGACCAACTGGCCA
TATTCGGAGCAATTTGAAGCCAATTTCCATCGCCTGGCGATCGCTCCATTCTTGGCTATATGTTTTTCAC
CGTTCCCGGGGCCATTTTCAAAGACTCGTCGGTAAGATAAGATTGTGTCACTCGCTGTCTCTCTTCATTT
GTCGAAGAATGCTGAGGAATTTCGCGATGACGTCGGCGAGTATTTTGAAGAATGAGAATAATTTGTATTT
ATACGAAAATCAGTTAGTGGAATTTTCTACAAAAACATGTTATCTATAGATAATTTTGTTGCAAAATATG
TTGACTATGACAAAGATTGTATGTATATACCTTTAATGTATTCTCATTTTCTTATGTATTTATAATGGCA
ATGATGATACTGATGATATTTTAAGATGATGCCAGACCACAGGCTGATTTCTGCGTCTTTTGCCGAACGC
AGTGCATGTGCGGTTGTTGTTTTTTGGAATAGTTTCAATTTTCGGACTGTCCGCTTTGATTTCAGTTTCT
TGGCTTATTCAAAAAGCAAAGTAAAGCCAAAAAAGCGAGATGGCAATACCAAATGCGGCAAAACGGTAGT
GGAAGGAAAGGGGTGCGGGGCAGCGGAAGGAAGGGTGGGGCGGGGCGTGGCGGGGTCTGTGGCTGGGCGC
GACGTCACCGACGTTGGAGCCACTCCTTTGACCATGTGTGCGTGTGTGTATTATTCGTGTCTCGCCACTC
GCCGGTTGTTTTTTTCTTTTTATCTCGCTCTCTCTAGCGCCATCTCGTACGCATGCTCAACGCACCGCAT
GTTGCCGTGTCCTTTATGCGTCATTTTGGCTCGAAATAGGCAATTATTTAAACAAAGATTAGTCAACGAA
AACGCTAAAATAAATAAGTCTACAATATGGTTACTTATTGCCATGTGTGTGCAGCCAACGATAGCAACAA
AAGCAACAACACAGTGGCTTTCCCTCTTTCACTTTTTGTTTGCAAGCGCGTGCGAGCAAGACGGCACGAC
CGGCAAACGCAATTACGCTGACAAAGAGCAGACGAAGTTTTGGCCGAAAAACATCAAGGCGCCTGATACG
AATGCATTTGCAATAACAATTGCGATATTTAATATTGTTTATGAAGCTGTTTGACTTCAAAACACACAAA
AAAAAAAATAAAACAAATTATTTGAAAGAGAATTAGGAATCGGACAGCTTATCGTTACGGGCTAACAGCA
CACCGAGACGAAATAGCTTACCTGACGTCACAGCCTCTGGAAGAACTGCCGCCAAGCAGAGAGAGAGAGA
AAAAGAGGGAGAGCAGCTTAGACCGCATGTGCTTGTGTGTGAGGCGTCTCTCTCTTCGTCTCCTGTTTGC
GCAAACGCATAGACTGCACTGAGAAAATCGATTACCTATTTTTTATGAATGAATATTTGCACTATTACTA
TTCAAAACTATTAAGATAGCAATCACATTCAATAGCCAAATACTATACCACCTGAGCGATGCAACGAAAT
GATCAATTTGAGCAAAAATGCTGCATATTTAGGACGGCATCATTATAGAAATGCTTCTTGCTGTGTACTT
TTCTCTCGTCTGGCAGCTGTTTCGCCGTTATTGTTAAAACCGGCTTAAGTTAGGTGTGTTTTCTACGACT
AGTGATGCCCCTACTAGAAGATGTGTGTTGCACAAATGTCCCTGAATAACCAATTTGAAGTGCAGATAGC
AGTAAACGTAAGCTAATATGAATATTATTTAACTGTAATGTTTTAATATCGCTGGACATTACTAATAAAC
CCACTATAAACACATGTACATATGTATGTTTTGGCATACAATGAGTAGTTGGGGAAAAAATGTGTAAAAG
CACCGTGACCATCACAGCATAAAGATAACCAGCTGAAGTATCGAATATGAGTAACCCCCAAATTGAATCA
CATGCCGCAACTGATAGGACCCATGGAAGTACACTCTTCATGGCGATATACAAGACACACACAAGCACGA
ACACCCAGTTGCGGAGGAAATTCTCCGTAAATGAAAACCCAATCGGCGAACAATTCATACCCATATATGG
TAAAAGTTTTGAACGCGACTTGAGAGCGGAGAGCATTGCGGCTGATAAGGTTTTAGCGCTAAGCGGGCTT
TATAAAACGGGCTGCGGGACCAGTTTTCATATCACTACCGTTTGAGTTCTTGTGCTGTGTGGATACTCCT
CCCGACACAAAGCCGCTCCATCAGCCAGCAGTCGTCTAATCCAGAGACCCCGGATCGGGGTACCAACATG
GTGAGCAAGGGCGAGGAGCTGTTCACCGGGGTGGTGCCCATCCTGGTCGAGCTGGACGGCGACGTAAACG
GCCACAAGTTCAGCGTGTCCGGCGAGGGCGAGGGCGATGCCACCTACGGCAAGCTGACCCTGAAGTTCAT
CTGCACCACCGGCAAGCTGCCCGTGCCCTGGCCCACCCTCGTGACCACCCTGACCTACGGCGTGCAGTGC
TTCAGCCGCTACCCCGACCACATGAAGCAGCACGACTTCTTCAAGTCCGCCATGCCCGAAGGCTACGTCC
AGGAGCGCACCATCTTCTTCAAGGACGACGGCAACTACAAGACCCGCGCCGAGGTGAAGTTCGAGGGCGA
CACCCTGGTGAACCGCATCGAGCTGAAGGGCATCGACTTCAAGGAGGACGGCAACATCCTGGGGCACAAG
CTGGAGTACAACTACAACAGCCACAACGTCTATATCATGGCCGACAAGCAGAAGAACGGCATCAAGGTGA
ACTTCAAGATCCGCCACAACATCGAGGACGGCAGCGTGCAGCTCGCCGACCACTACCAGCAGAACACCCC
CATCGGCGACGGCCCCGTGCTGCTGCCCGACAACCACTACCTGAGCACCCAGTCCGCCCTGAGCAAAGAC
CCCAACGAGAAGCGCGATCACATGGTCCTGCTGGAGTTCGTGACCGCCGCCGGGATCACTCTCGGCATGG
ACGAGCTGTACAAGCCAAGCTTGAATTCTATGAGCGGGGGATTACCGGAGTTGGGCTCCAAAATCAGCCT
CATTTCCAAGGCGGACATTCGATACGAGGGCCGCCTGTACACGGTGGATCCGCAGGAGTGCACCATTGCG
CTCTCGAGTGTGCGATCCGCGGGTACAGAAGATCGGGACACCCAGTTCCAGATAGCGCCGCAATCGCAGA
TCTACGACTACATCCTCTTCCGTGGCTCGGACATCAAGGACATTCGCGTTGTCAACAACCACACGCTGCC
GCACCACAATGACCCGGCGATCATGCAGGCGCAGCTCCAGAACGGACCGCCCCAGATGCCGCAGCACTTC
CCCATGCCCAGCGGGATGAGCGGTCCGCCGCAGCAGCAACAGGTGCCGTCGCAGCAACCGCCCCAGATGC
CAAGCGGTGGAGGCAGTGGTGGTGCTGGTGGAGCAGGAGCTCCTGGCGGCGGCGGACCCGGCTACGGCAA
TGGCAATCCGTTCGGCAACCTCGGCGGTCCCAATCTGGCCAACATGGTGGGCAATGCGGGCGGATCGCTT
GCACCCGGTTCCGGTGCTCCGGGCAGCGGACCCTTCATGCACATCGGTGGCAATCAGCAGCAACCGAAGC
CCCAGCAGCAGAAACAGCCAAACATGCTGGCCGGTGCCTCGCGATCGACGACGCCCATTAGCCTGATTGT
GAGTCCCACGGCGGAGCTGACTCAGCAGCAGCAGCTGCACCAGCAACAGAACGCTGGCCAGGGTGGCAAC
GGACGCGATGCAGGACATAAGCGCCAGAACCACCAGCAGCAACAGAATCAGCAGCATCAGCAACGTGGCG
GACCCAGCCACAACAATATGCAGCATCAGCAGCAACGAGGCGGCGGCAGTGGAACGGACTTCTATAACCA
GCAGCGGGATCGTCGGGACTCCGGACGTCAAATGGACAACAACTATAGCAACAACTACAACAACAATAAT
AATAATCAGCGCAATCGCGGCGGCGGCAACGGAATGCAACAGCAGCAGCGAGGAGGAAACGGCGGCAGCG
GCGGCGGCGGTGGAAACGGAGGTGGAAACAACCCGGCCTGGAACATGCATCGCGGCAACCAGAACTCGAA
CAACATGATGAACATGCGCAACCGCGGCATGGGATCCCGCGGCCCCATGCGACCCAATCAGGGCTATCGT
CCGCAGTCGGCCAATAATCAGAACAAGCCGCGGAACAAGATCAAGTTCGAGGGCGACTTCGATTTCGAGC
AGGCAAACAACAAGTTCGAGGAACTGCGCTCCCAACTGGCCAAGCTCAAGGTGGCCGAGGATGGTGCACC
CAAGCCAGCCACCAATGCAACGGCCGCCACTGCAACTGCAACCAATGAGCAGGTGGGTGAGAAGGTTGAA
GGCGTTCACACACTGAATGGCGAGACCGACAAGAAGGATGATTCTGGCAACGAGACCGGCGCTGGAGAGC
ACGAGCCTGAGGAGGATGATGTTGCTGTGTGCTACGACAAGACCAAATCGTTCTTCGACAACATCTCGTG
CGAGGCTGCCCAGGATCGCAGCAAGAACAAGAAGAACGATTGGCGCCAGGAGCGCAAGTTGAACACGGAG
ACCTTCGGAGTGTCCTCCACACGACGTGGCAGTTACCGCGGACGCAACCAATACTACAACAATAATGGCA
ACGGCGGCATTAACTCGGGATATGGAGGAGCGCCAGGCTACAACAGGAACAATTATCGCATGGGTGGCGG
CGGCGGAAACTTCCGAAACAGGAGCAACAATCGCAACAACGGCGGCGGTCGTGGCGGAAACGGAATGCCA
AACATCACCAATGGCAACACGGCTGCTGCGCTGAAGGCGGCCAACAATGCTGCTGGCCACGGATCCAATG
CCACGGACTCCAGTGCACCAAATGCCACAACCGCGACGACAAAGTCGACGTCCCTCTTGCCAGAGCAGAC
GCAACAGGTGGCGGCAGTTTCACAATAGGCGGCCGCTCGAGTCTAGAGGGCCCGCGGTTCGAAGGTAAGC
CTATCCCTAACCCTCTCCTCGGTCTCGATTCTACGCGTACCGGTCATCATCACCATCACCATTGAGTTTA
AACCCGCTGATCAGCCTCGACTGTGCCTTCTAAGGCCTGAGCTCGCTGATCAGCCTCGATCGAGGATCCA
GACATGATAAGATACATTGATGAGTTTGGACAAACCACAACTAGAATGCAGTGAAAAAAATGCTTTATTT
GTGAAATTTGTGATGCTATTGCTTTATTTGTAACCATTATAAGCTGCAATAAACAAGTTAACAACAACAA
TTGCATTCATTTTATGTTTCAGGTTCAGGGGGAGGTGTGGGAGGTTTTTTAAAGCAAGTAAAACCTCTAC
AAATGTGGTATGGCTGATTATGATCAGTCGACCGATGCCCTTGAGAGCCTTCAACCCAGTCAGCTCCTTC
CGGTGGGCGCGGGGCATGACTATCGTCGCCGCACTTATGACTGTCTTCTTTATCATGCAACTCGTAGGAC
AGGTGCCGGCAGCGCTCTGGGTCATTTTCGGCGAGGACCGCTTTCGCTGGAGCGCGACGATGATCGGCCT
GTCGCTTGCGGTATTCGGAATCTTGCACGCCCTCGCTCAAGCCTTCGTCACTGGTCCCGCCACCAAACGT
TTCGGCGAGAAGCAGGCCATTATCGCCGGCATGGCGGCCGACGCGCTGGGCTACGTCTTGCTGGCGTTCG
CGACGCGAGGCTGGATGGCCTTCCCCATTATGATTCTTCTCGCTTCCGGCGGCATCGGGATGCCCGCGTT
GCAGGCCATGCTGTCCAGGCAGGTAGATGACGACCATCAGGGACAGCTTCAAGGATCGCTCGCGGCTCTT
ACCAGCCAGCAAAAGGCCAGGAACCGTAAAAAGGCCGCGTTGCTGGCGTTTTTCCATAGGCTCCGCCCCC
CTGACGAGCATCACAAAAATCGACGCTCAAGTCAGAGGTGGCGAAACCCGACAGGACTATAAAGATACCA
GGCGTTTCCCCCTGGAAGCTCCCTCGTGCGCTCTCCTGTTCCGACCCTGCCGCTTACCGGATACCTGTCC
GCCTTTCTCCCTTCGGGAAGCGTGGCGCTTTCTCAATGCTCACGCTGTAGGTATCTCAGTTCGGTGTAGG
TCGTTCGCTCCAAGCTGGGCTGTGTGCACGAACCCCCCGTTCAGCCCGACCGCTGCGCCTTATCCGGTAA
CTATCGTCTTGAGTCCAACCCGGTAAGACACGACTTATCGCCACTGGCAGCAGCCACTGGTAACAGGATT
AGCAGAGCGAGGTATGTAGGCGGTGCTACAGAGTTCTTGAAGTGGTGGCCTAACTACGGCTACACTAGAA
GGACAGTATTTGGTATCTGCGCTCTGCTGAAGCCAGTTACCTTCGGAAAAAGAGTTGGTAGCTCTTGATC
CGGCAAACAAACCACCGCTGGTAGCGGTGGTTTTTTTGTTTGCAAGCAGCAGATTACGCGCAGAAAAAAA
GGATCTCAAGAAGATCCTTTGATCTTTTCTACGGGGTCTGACGCTCAGTGGAACGAAAACTCACGTTAAG
GGATTTTGGTCATGAGATTATCAAAAAGGATCTTCACCTAGATCCTTTTAAATTAAAAATGAAGTTTTAA
ATCAATCTAAAGTATATATGAGTAAACTTGGTCTGACAGTTACCAATGCTTAATCAGTGAGGCACCTATC
TCAGCGATCTGTCTATTTCGTTCATCCATAGTTGCCTGACTCCCCGTCGTGTAGATAACTACGATACGGG
AGGGCTTACCATCTGGCCCCAGTGCTGCAATGATACCGCGAGACCCACGCTCACCGGCTCCAGATTTATC
AGCAATAAACCAGCCAGCCGGAAGGGCCGAGCGCAGAAGTGGTCCTGCAACTTTATCCGCCTCCATCCAG
TCTATTAATTGTTGCCGGGAAGCTAGAGTAAGTAGTTCGCCAGTTAATAGTTTGCGCAACGTTGTTGCCA
TTGCTGCAGGCATCGTGGTGTCACGCTCGTCGTTTGGTATGGCTTCATTCAGCTCCGGTTCCCAACGATC
AAGGCGAGTTACATGATCCCCCATGTTGTGCAAAAAAGCGGTTAGCTCCTTCGGTCCTCCGATCGTTGTC
AGAAGTAAGTTGGCCGCAGTGTTATCACTCATGGTTATGGCAGCACTGCATAATTCTCTTACTGTCATGC
CATCCGTAAGATGCTTTTCTGTGACTGGTGAGTACTCAACCAAGTCATTCTGAGAATAGTGTATGCGGCG
ACCGAGTTGCTCTTGCCCGGCGTCAACACGGGATAATACCGCGCCACATAGCAGAACTTTAAAAGTGCTC
ATCATTGGAAAACGTTCTTCGGGGCGAAAACTCTCAAGGATCTTACCGCTGTTGAGATCCAGTTCGATGT
AACCCACTCGTGCACCCAACTGATCTTCAGCATCTTTTACTTTCACCAGCGTTTCTGGGTGAGCAAAAAC
AGGAAGGCAAAATGCCGCAAAAAAGGGAATAAGGGCGACACGGAAATGTTGAATACTCATACTCTTCCTT
TTTCAATATTATTGAAGCATTTATCAGGGTTATTGTCTCATGAGCGGATACATATTTGAATGTATTTAGA
AAAATAAACAAATAGGGGTTCCGCGCACATTTCCCCGAAAAGTGCCACCTGACGTCTAAGAAACCATTAT
TATCATGACATTAACCTATAAAAATAGGCGTATCACGAGGCCCTTTCGT
